Addgene plasmid #85074: pAHYB-GFP
Purpose: Expression of GFP in Pichia pastoris
Depositing lab: Sheng Yang. Depositing organization: CAS Center for Excellence in Molecular Plant Sciences ("CEMPS"). Publication: Hygromycin-resistance vectors for gene expression in Pichia pastoris. Yang J, Nie L, Chen B, Liu Y, Kong Y, Wang H, Diao L. Yeast. 2014 Apr;31(4):115-25. PubMed 24822243.
Backbone
  Vector backbone: pAHYB
  Backbone manufacturer: Sheng Yang lab
  Backbone size w/o insert (bp): 3500
  Vector type: Yeast Expression
  Selectable markers: Hygromycin
Growth in bacteria
  Bacterial resistance: Hygromycin, 200 μg/mL
  Growth temperature: 37°C
  Growth strain: DH5alpha
  Copy number: High Copy
Gene/Insert
  Gene/Insert name: GFP
  Insert size (bp): 800
  Promoter: AOX1
  Cloning method: Restriction Enzyme; 5′ cloning site KpnI (not destroyed); 3′ cloning site XbaI/SpeI (destroyed during cloning)
  Sequencing primers: 5′ 5 AOX1; 3′ 3 AOX1
Terms and licenses: Academic/Nonprofit Terms; Industry Terms: Not Available to Industry
How to cite: pAHYB-GFP was a gift from Sheng Yang (Addgene plasmid # 85074 ; http://n2t.net/addgene:85074 ; RRID:Addgene_85074)
