[The description below was written by a language model from this plasmid's Addgene catalogue record and pLannotate feature annotations shown in this document.]
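Description:
pAHYB-GFP is a yeast expression plasmid for producing green fluorescent protein in Pichia pastoris (Komagataella phaffii), built on the compact pAHYB backbone from a series of hygromycin-resistance vectors. It is propagated in E. coli through a high-copy ColE1/pUC-type origin. It is unusual in that hygromycin is listed as the selection agent in both bacteria and yeast, so a single marker serves both hosts. The feature table annotates this marker as an hphMX6-type cassette ending in the Ashbya gossypii TEF terminator. A CYC1 terminator lies downstream of it and spans the numbering origin of the circular sequence. No other resistance gene, and no yeast replication origin, is annotated. This would fit the genomic integration typical of Pichia vectors, though the record does not describe the integration strategy.

The payload is an EGFP coding sequence (the mammalian codon-optimised enhanced GFP) placed under the methanol-inducible AOX1 promoter and followed by the AOX1 transcription terminator. It was inserted between a retained KpnI site and an XbaI/SpeI junction that was destroyed during cloning. Between EGFP and the terminator, the annotation software picks up a very short match to a composite tag, most likely a 6xHis stretch inherited from the backbone. It also picks up a small fragment of the AOX1 coding region that accompanies the terminator. The record does not say whether the tag is fused in frame to EGFP.

The sequenced plasmid is 4,876 nt, somewhat larger than the sum of the catalogue's approximate backbone and insert sizes. The construct serves as a fluorescent reporter of methanol-induced expression from the pAHYB vector and as a demonstration of hygromycin-based selection in Pichia.
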