Features (pLannotate 1.2.2; 9 found; start..end, strand, type, name):
    116..704     -  rep_origin     ori: high-copy-number ColE1/pMB1/pBR322/pUC origin of replication
    790..1728    +  promoter       AOX1 promoter: Pichia pastoris AOX1; inducible promoter, regulated by methanol
   1780..2499    +  CDS            EGFP: the original enhanced GFP (Yang et al., 1996) mammalian codon-optimized
   2629..2646    +  CDS            capTEV™ (fragment): composite tag for in vivo biotinylation, TEV protease cleavage, and 6xHis tagging
   2657..2722    +  CDS            AOX1 (fragment): ALOX1_KOMPC - Experimental evidence at protein level: Swiss-Prot protein existence level 1. Major isoform of alcohol oxidase, which catalyzes the oxidation of methanol to formaldehyde and hydrogen peroxide, the first step in the methanol utilization pathway of methylotrophic yeasts. From Komagataella phaffii (strain ATCC 76273 / CBS 7435 / CECT 11047 / NRRL Y-11430 / Wegner 21-1) (Yeast) (Pichia pastoris).
   2726..2972    +  terminator     AOX1 terminator: Pichia pastoris AOX1; transcription terminator for AOX1
   3031..4606    +  gene           hphMX6: yeast selectable marker conferring hygromycin resistance
   4409..4606    +  terminator     TEF terminator: Ashbya gossypii TEF terminator
   4670..41      +  terminator     CYC1 terminator (across the origin): S. cerevisiae CYC1; transcription terminator for CYC1
>Addgene plasmid #85074 | pAHYB-GFP | addgene full sequence | sequence record 174103 | Addgene NGS Result
TGCTTGAGAAGGTTTTGGGACGCTCGAAGGCTTTAATTTGCAAGCTGGAGACCAACATGTGAGCAAAAGG
CCAGCAAAAGGCCAGGAACCGTAAAAAGGCCGCGTTGCTGGCGTTTTTCCATAGGCTCCGCCCCCCTGAC
GAGCATCACAAAAATCGACGCTCAAGTCAGAGGTGGCGAAACCCGACAGGACTATAAAGATACCAGGCGT
TTCCCCCTGGAAGCTCCCTCGTGCGCTCTCCTGTTCCGACCCTGCCGCTTACCGGATACCTGTCCGCCTT
TCTCCCTTCGGGAAGCGTGGCGCTTTCTCATAGCTCACGCTGTAGGTATCTCAGTTCGGTGTAGGTCGTT
CGCTCCAAGCTGGGCTGTGTGCACGAACCCCCCGTTCAGCCCGACCGCTGCGCCTTATCCGGTAACTATC
GTCTTGAGTCCAACCCGGTAAGACACGACTTATCGCCACTGGCAGCAGCCACTGGTAACAGGATTAGCAG
AGCGAGGTATGTAGGCGGTGCTACAGAGTTCTTGAAGTGGTGGCCTAACTACGGCTACACTAGAAGAACA
GTATTTGGTATCTGCGCTCTGCTGAAGCCAGTTACCTTCGGAAAAAGAGTTGGTAGCTCTTGATCCGGCA
AACAAACCACCGCTGGTAGCGGTGGTTTTTTTGTTTGCAAGCAGCAGATTACGCGCAGAAAAAAAGGATC
TCAAGAAGATCCTTTGATCTTTTCTACGGGGTCTGACGCTCAGTGGAACGAAAACTCACGTTAAGGGATT
TTGGTCATGCATGAGATCAGATCTAACATCCAAAGACGAAAGGTTGAATGAAACCTTTTTGCCATCCGAC
ATCCACAGGTCCATTCTCACACATAAGTGCCAAACGCAACAGGAGGGGATACACTAGCAGCAGACCGTTG
CAAACGCAGGACCTCCACTCCTCTTCTCCTCAACACCCACTTTTGCCATCGAAAAACCAGCCCAGTTATT
GGGCTTGATTGGAGCTCGCTCATTCCAATTCCTTCTATTAGGCTACTAACACCATGACTTTATTAGCCTG
TCTATCCTGGCCCCCCTGGCGAGGTTCATGTTTGTTTATTTCCGAATGCAACAAGCTCCGCATTACACCC
GAACATCACTCCAGATGAGGGCTTTCTGAGTGTGGGGTCAAATAGTTTCATGTTCCCCAAATGGCCCAAA
ACTGACAGTTTAAACGCTGTCTTGGAACCTAATATGACAAAAGCGTGATCTCATCCAAGATGAACTAAGT
TTGGTTCGTTGAAATGCTAACGGCCAGTTGGTCAAAAAGAAACTTCCAAAAGTCGGCATACCGTTTGTCT
TGTTTGGTATTGATTGACGAATGCTCAAAAATAATCTCATTAATGCTTAGCGCAGTCTCTCTATCGCTTC
TGAACCCCGGTGCACCTGTGCCGAAACGCAAATGGGGAAACACCCGCTTTTTGGATGATTATGCATTGTC
TCCACATTGTATGCTTCCAAGATTCTGGTGGGAATACTGCTGATAGCCTAACGTTCATGATCAAAATTTA
ACTGTTCTAACCCCTACTTGACAGCAATATATAAACAGAAGGAAGCTGCCCTGTCTTAAACCTTTTTTTT
TATCATCATTATTAGCTTACTTTCATAATTGCGACTGGTTCCAATTGACAAGCTTTTGATTTTAACGACT
TTTAACGACAACTTGAGAAGATCAAAAAACAACTAATTATTCGAAACGAGGAATTCACGTGGCCCAGCCG
GCCGTCTCGGATCGGTACCGGTCGCCACCATGGTGAGCAAGGGCGAGGAGCTGTTCACCGGGGTGGTGCC
CATCCTGGTCGAGCTGGACGGCGACGTAAACGGCCACAAGTTCAGCGTGTCCGGCGAGGGCGAGGGCGAT
GCCACCTACGGCAAGCTGACCCTGAAGTTCATCTGCACCACCGGCAAGCTGCCCGTGCCCTGGCCCACCC
TCGTGACCACCCTGACCTACGGCGTGCAGTGCTTCAGCCGCTACCCCGACCACATGAAGCAGCACGACTT
CTTCAAGTCCGCCATGCCCGAAGGCTACGTCCAGGAGCGCACCATCTTCTTCAAGGACGACGGCAACTAC
AAGACCCGCGCCGAGGTGAAGTTCGAGGGCGACACCCTGGTGAACCGCATCGAGCTGAAGGGCATCGACT
TCAAGGAGGACGGCAACATCCTGGGGCACAAGCTGGAGTACAACTACAACAGCCACAACGTCTATATCAT
GGCCGACAAGCAGAAGAACGGCATCAAGGTGAACTTCAAGATCCGCCACAACATCGAGGACGGCAGCGTG
CAGCTCGCCGACCACTACCAGCAGAACACCCCCATCGGCGACGGCCCCGTGCTGCTGCCCGACAACCACT
ACCTGAGCACCCAGTCCGCCCTGAGCAAAGACCCCAACGAGAAGCGCGATCACATGGTCCTGCTGGAGTT
CGTGACCGCCGCCGGGATCACTCTCGGCATGGACGAGCTGTACAAGTAAAGCGGCCGCGACTCTAGAATT
CCAACTGAGCGCCGGTCGCTACCATTACCAACTTGTCTGGTGTCAAAAATAATAGGCCTACTAGAACAAA
AACTCATCTCAGAAGAGGATCTGAATAGCGCCGTCGACCATCATCATCATCATCATTGAGTTTGTAGCCT
TAGACATGACTGTTCCTCAGTTCAAGTTGGGCACTTACGAGAAGACCGGTCTTGCTAGATTCTAATCAAG
AGGATGTCAGAATGCCATTTGCCTGAGAGATGCAGGCTTCATTTTTGATACTTTTTTATTTGTAACCTAT
ATAGTATAGGATTTTTTTTGTCATTTTGTTTCTTCTCGTACGAGCTTGCTCCTGATCAGCCTATCTCGCA
GCTGATGAATATCTTGTGGTAGGGGTTTGGGAAAATCATTCGAGTTTGATGTTTTTCTTGGTATTTCCCA
CTCCTCTTCAGAGTACAGAAGATTAAGTGAGACCTTCGTTTGTGCGGATCTGTTTAGCTTGCCTCGTCCC
CGCCGGGTCACCCGGCCAGCGACATGGAGGCCCAGAATACCCTCCTTGACAGTCTTGACGTGCGCAGCTC
AGGGGCATGATGTGACTGTCGCCCGTACATTTAGCCCATACATCCCCATGTATAATCATTTGCATCCATA
CATTTTGATGGCCGCACGGCGCGAAGCAAAAATTACGGCTCCTCGCTGCGGACCTGCGAGCAGGGAAACG
CTCCCCTCACAGACGCGTTGAATTGTCCCCACGCCGCGCCCCTGTAGAGAAATATAAAAGGTTAGGATTT
GCCACTGAGGTTCTTCTTTCATATACTTCCTTTTAAAATCTTGCTAGGATACAGTTCTCACATCACATCC
GAACATAAACAACCATGGGTAAAAAGCCTGAACTCACCGCGACGTCTGTCGAGAAGTTTCTGATCGAAAA
GTTCGACAGCGTCTCCGACCTGATGCAGCTCTCGGAGGGCGAAGAATCTCGTGCTTTCAGCTTCGATGTA
GGAGGGCGTGGATATGTCCTGCGGGTAAATAGCTGCGCCGATGGTTTCTACAAAGATCGTTATGTTTATC
GGCACTTTGCATCGGCCGCGCTCCCGATTCCGGAAGTGCTTGACATTGGGGAATTCAGCGAGAGCCTGAC
CTATTGCATCTCCCGCCGTGCACAGGGTGTCACGTTGCAAGACCTGCCTGAAACCGAACTGCCCGCTGTT
CTGCAGCCGGTCGCGGAGGCCATGGATGCGATCGCTGCGGCCGATCTTAGCCAGACGAGCGGGTTCGGCC
CATTCGGACCGCAAGGAATCGGTCAATACACTACATGGCGTGATTTCATATGCGCGATTGCTGATCCCCA
TGTGTATCACTGGCAAACTGTGATGGACGACACCGTCAGTGCGTCCGTCGCGCAGGCTCTCGATGAGCTG
ATGCTTTGGGCCGAGGACTGCCCCGAAGTCCGGCACCTCGTGCACGCGGATTTCGGCTCCAACAATGTCC
TGACGGACAATGGCCGCATAACAGCGGTCATTGACTGGAGCGAGGCGATGTTCGGGGATTCCCAATACGA
GGTCGCCAACATCTTCTTCTGGAGGCCGTGGTTGGCTTGTATGGAGCAGCAGACGCGCTACTTCGAGCGG
AGGCATCCGGAGCTTGCAGGATCGCCGCGGCTCCGGGCGTATATGCTCCGCATTGGTCTTGACCAACTCT
ATCAGAGCTTGGTTGACGGCAATTTCGATGATGCAGCTTGGGCGCAGGGTCGATGCGACGCAATCGTCCG
ATCCGGAGCCGGGACTGTCGGGCGTACACAAATCGCCCGCAGAAGCGCGGCCGTCTGGACCGATGGCTGT
GTAGAAGTACTCGCCGATAGTGGAAACCGACGCCCCAGCACTCGTCCGAGGGCAAAGGAATAATCAGTAC
TGACAATAAAAAGATTCTTGTTTTCAAGAACTTGTCATTTGTATAGTTTTTTTATATTGTAGTTGTTCTA
TTTTAATCAAATGTTAGCGTGATTTATATTTTTTTTCGCCTCGACATCATCTGCCCAGATGCGAAGTTAA
GTGCGCAGAAAGTAATATCATGCGTCAATCGTATGTGAATGCTGGTCGCTATACTGCTGTCGATTCGATA
CTAACGCCGCCATCCAGTGTCGAAAACGAGCTCGAATTCATCGATGATATCATGTAATTAGTTATGTCAC
GCTTACATTCACGCCCTCCCCCCACATCCGCTCTAACCGAAAAGGAAGGAGTTAGACAACCTGAAGTCTA
GGTCCCTATTTATTTTTTTATAGTTATGTTAGTATTAAGAACGTTATTTATATTTCAAATTTTTCTTTTT
TTTCTGTACAGACGCGTGTACGCATGTAACATTATACTGAAAACCT
